>Addgene plasmid #32517 | pOZ-Pax3-FH-C-puro | depositor partial sequence | sequence record 37357 | Pax3
AGATCTGCCACCATGGCCACGCTGGCCGGCGCTGTGCCCAGGATGATGCGGCCCGGCCCGGGGCAGAATT
ACCCACGCAGCGGCTTCCCGCTGGAAGTGTCCACCCCTCTTGGCCAGGGCCGAGTCAACCAGCTCGGAGG
AGTATTTATCAACGGCAGGCCTCTGCCCAACCATATCCGCCACAAGATAGTGGAGATGGCCCACCATGGC
ATTCGGCCTTGCGTCATTTCTCGCCAGCTTCGCGTGTCCCATGGTTGCGTCTCTAAGATCCTGTGCAGGT
ACCAGGAGACAGGCTCCATCCGACCTGGTGCCATCGGCGGCAGCAAACCCAAGCAGGTGACAACGCCTGA
CGTGGAGAAGAAAATTGAGGAATACAAAAGAGAGAACCCGGGCATGTTTAGCTGGGAAATCAGAGACAAA
TTGCTCAAGGACGCTGTCTGTGATCGGAACACTGTGCCCTCAGTGAGTTCTATCAGCCGCATCCTGAGGA
GTAAATTTGGAAAAGGAGAAGAGGAGGAGGCGGATCTAGAAAGGAAGGAAGCAGAAGAAAGCGAGAAAAA
GGCTAAACACAGCATCGATGGCATCCTGAGTGAGCGAGCCTCTGCACCTCAGTCAGATGAAGGCTCCGAT
ATTGACTCTGAACCTGATTTACCGCTGAAGAGGAAGCAGCGCAGGAGCAGAACCACCTTCACGGCAGAGC
AGCTGGAGGAACTGGAGCGGGCTTTCGAGAGAACCCACTACCCAGACATTTACACCAGGGAGGAGCTGGC
CCAGAGGGCGAAGCTTACCGAGGCCCGAGTGCAGGTCTGGTTTAGCAACCGCCGTGCAAGATGGAGGAAA
CAAGCTGGAGCCAATCAACTGATGGCTTTCAACCATCTCATTCCGGGGGGATTCCCTCCCACCGCCATGC
CGACCCTGCCAACATACCAGCTGTCGGAGACCTCTTACCAGCCCACGTCTATTCCACAAGCCGTGTCAGA
TCCCAGTAGCACCGTCCACAGACCTCAGCCGCTTCCTCCGAGCACTGTACACCAAAGCACTATTCCTTCG
AACGCAGACAGCAGCTCTGCCTACTGCCTCCCCAGCACCAGGCATGGATTTTCAAGCTATACAGACGGCT
TTGTGCCTCCATCGGGGCCCTCCAACCCCATGAACCCCACCATCGGCAATGGCCTTTCACCTCAGGTAAT
GGGACTTCTGACCAACCACGGTGGGGTACCGCACCAGCCTCAGACCGACTATGCTCTCTCCCCTCTCACT
GGGGGCCTGGAACCCACGACCACGGTGTCAGCCAGCTGCAGTCAGAGACTGGAACATATGAAGAATGTGG
ACAGTCTGCCCACATCTCAGCCCTATTGTCCCCCCACCTATAGCACCGCAGGCTACAGTATGGACCCTGT
CACAGGCTACCAGTATGGGCAGTATGGACAAAGTAAGCCTTGGACGTTCGCGGCCGCTGGAGGAGACTAC
AAGGACGACGATGACAAGTCGGCCGCTGGAGGATACCCCTACGACGTGCCCGACTACGCCTAG
