>Addgene plasmid #32517 | pOZ-Pax3-FH-C-puro | addgene partial sequence | sequence record 38162 | IRES-R 5'-CCTCACATTGCCAAAAGACG-3'
GCACACCGGCCTTATTCCAAGCGGCTTCGGCCAGTAACGTTAGGGGGGGGGGCGGAATTGATCCCGCTAG
AGGGAAACCGTTGTGTCTCCCGGATCTCTCGATGCGGCCCTAGGCGTAATCGGGCACGTCGTAGGGGTAT
CCTCCAGCGGCCGACTTGTCATCGTCGTCCTTGTAGTCTCCTCCAGCGGCCGCGAACGTCCAAGGCTTAC
TTTGTCCATACTGCCCATACTGGTAGCCTGTGACAGGGTCCATACTGTAGCCTGCGGTGCTATAGGTGGG
GGGACAATAGGGCTGAAATGTGGGCAGACTGTCCACATTCTTCATATGTTCCAGTCTCTGACTGCAGCTG
GCTGACACCGTGGTCGTGGGTTCCAGGCCCCCAGTGAGAG
