>Addgene plasmid #32517 | pOZ-Pax3-FH-C-puro | addgene partial sequence | sequence record 38497 | mPax3-F 5'-AAGCTGGAGCCAATCAACTG-3'
GGGATTCCTCCACCGCCATGCCGACCCTGCCAACATACCAGCTGTCGGAGACCTCTTACCAGCCCACGNT
CTATTCCACAAGCCGTGTCAGATCCCAGTAGCACCGTCCACAGACCTCAGCCGCTTCCTCCGAGCACTGT
ACACCAAAGCACTATTCCTTCGAACGCAGACAGCAGCTCTGCCTACTGCCTCCCCAGCACCAGGCATGGA
TTTTCAAGCTATACAGACAGCTTTGTGCCTCCATCGGGGCCCTCCAACCCCATGAACCCCACCATCGGCA
ATGGCCTTTCACCTCAGGTAATGGGACTTCTGACCAACCACGGTGGGGTACCGCACCAGCCTCAGACCGA
CTATGCTCTCTCCCCTCTCACTGGGGGCCTGGAACCCACGACCACGGTGTCAGCCAGCTGCAGTCAGAGA
CTGGAACATATGAAGAATGTGGACAGTCTGCCCACATCTCAGCCCTATTGTCCCCCCACCTATAGCACCG
CAGGCTACAGTATGGACCCTGTCACAGGCTACCAGTATGGGCAGTATGGACAAAGTAAGCCTTGGACGTT
CGCGGCCGCTGGAGGAGACTACAAGGACGACGATGACAAGTCGGCCGCTGGAGGATACCCCTACGACGTG
CCCGACTACGCCTAGGGCCGCATCGAGAGATCCGGGAGACACAACGGTTTCCCTCTAGCGGGATCAATTC
CGCCCCCCCCCCTAACGTTACTGGCCGAAGCCGCTTGGAATAAGGCCGGTGTGCGTTTGTCTATATGTTA
TTTTCCACCATATTGCCGTCTTTTGGCAATGTGAGGGCCCGGAAACCTGGGCCTGTCTTCTTGANGAGCA
TTTCTANGGGTCTTTCCCCTCTCGCCAAAAGAATGCAAGGTCTGTTGAAT
