[The description below was written by a language model from this plasmid's Addgene catalogue record.]
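Description:
pOZ-Pax3-FH-C-puro is a retroviral mammalian expression plasmid built on the pOZ-FH-C-Puro backbone (about 7.9 kb without insert). It is maintained in E. coli as a high-copy plasmid under ampicillin selection, and cells that have taken up the construct can be selected with puromycin. As a retroviral vector, it is meant to be packaged into viral particles that integrate the expression cassette into the genome of target cells, giving stable rather than transient expression.

The insert is the mouse Pax3 coding sequence, which encodes a paired-box transcription factor (the gene affected in the splotch mutant). It was cloned between BglII and NotI sites, both of which remain intact. The backbone supplies tandem FLAG and HA epitope tags that are fused to the C terminus of Pax3. This allows the protein to be detected with tag-specific antibodies and supports sequential two-step affinity purification or immunoprecipitation of the protein and its associated partners or bound chromatin.

The record includes no feature table. It therefore does not state which promoter drives Pax3, how the puromycin marker is linked to the insert, or which origin of replication is present. In retroviral vectors of this kind, transcription is commonly driven by the viral long terminal repeat, but that is not confirmed here. The associated publication concerns transcriptional targets of the related factor Pax7 in quiescent muscle satellite cells. This suggests the construct was used for stable expression of tagged Pax3 in studies of Pax-dependent gene regulation in the myogenic lineage.
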