Addgene plasmid #32517: pOZ-Pax3-FH-C-puro
Depositing lab: Andrew Lassar. Depositing organization: Harvard Medical School. Publication: Id3 is a direct transcriptional target of Pax7 in quiescent satellite cells. Kumar D, Shadrach JL, Wagers AJ, Lassar AB. Mol Biol Cell. 2009 Jul;20(14):3170-7. Epub 2009 May 20. 10.1091/mbc.e08-12-1185 PubMed 19458195.
Backbone
  Vector backbone: pOZ-FH-C-Puro
  Backbone manufacturer: Addgene plasmid #32516
  Backbone size w/o insert (bp): 7900
  Vector type: Mammalian Expression, Retroviral
  Selectable markers: Puromycin
Growth in bacteria
  Bacterial resistance: Ampicillin, 100 μg/mL
  Growth temperature: 37°C
  Growth strain: DH5alpha
  Copy number: High Copy
Gene/Insert
  Gene/Insert name: Pax3
  Species: M. musculus (mouse)
  Entrez Gene: Pax3 (a.k.a. Pax-3, Sp, Splchl2, splotch)
  Tag / fusion protein: FLAG and HA (C terminal on backbone)
  Cloning method: Restriction Enzyme; 5′ cloning site BglII (not destroyed); 3′ cloning site NotI (not destroyed)
  Sequencing primers: 5′ pBMN5'
Terms and licenses: Academic/Nonprofit Terms; Industry Terms: Not Available to Industry
How to cite: pOZ-Pax3-FH-C-puro was a gift from Andrew Lassar (Addgene plasmid # 32517 ; http://n2t.net/addgene:32517 ; RRID:Addgene_32517)
